>Addgene plasmid #247372 | pET-21(+)-His-zf438-NB23 | addgene full sequence | sequence record 491694 | Addgene NGS Result
GGAGACCACAACGGTTTCCCTCTAGAAATAATTTTGTTTAACTTAAGAAGGAGGAAAAAAAAATGCATCA
CCACCATCATCACGGCGGATTCCAGTGTCGCATTTGCATGCGGAACTTTTCGCGCCAGGACAGGCTTGAC
AGGCATACCCGTACTCATACCGGTGAAAAACCGTTTCAGTGTCGGATCTGTATGCGAAATTTCTCCCAGA
AGGAGCACTTGGCGGGGCATCTACGTACGCACACCGGCGAGAAGCCATTCCAATGCCGAATATGCATGCG
CAACTTCAGTCGCCGCGACAACCTGAACCGGCACCTAAAAACCCACGGATCCGGAGGGGGAGCGCAGGTG
CATCTGGTGGAAAGCGGCGGCGATCTGGTGCAGCCGGGCGGCAGCCTGCGCCTGAGCTGCGTGGCGAGCG
GCAGCGGCTTTGAAAACAACGCGATTACCTGGTATCGCCAGGCGCCGGGCAAAGAACGCGAACTGGTGAG
CGGCATTACCAGCGGCGGCAGCACCAACTATGCGGATAGCGTGAAAGGCCGCTTTACCATTAGCCGCGAT
AACGCGAAAAACACCGTGTATCTGGAAATGAACAGCCTGAAACCGGAAGATACCGCGGTGTATCTGTGCC
AGGCGGTGGCGTGGGATAGCCGCCGCCGCAGCGTGGTGGCGTTTTGGGGCCAGGGCACCCAGGTGACCGT
GAGCTAATAACGACTCAGGCTGCTACGCCTGTGTACTGGAAAACAAAACCAAAACCCAAAAAACAAAAAA
CTGAGCCCATTGGTATCGTGGAAGGACTCTATCAAAAAAAAAAACTAGCATAACCCCTTGGGGCCTCTAA
ACGGGTCTTGAGGGGTTTTTTGCTCGAGCACCACCACCACCACCACTGAGATCCGGCTGCTAACAAAGCC
CGAAAGGAAGCTGAGTTGGCTGCTGCCACCGCTGAGCAATAACTAGCATAACCCCTTGGGGCCTCTAAAC
GGGTCTTGAGGGGTTTTTTGCTGAAAGGAGGAACTATATCCGGATTGGCGAATGGG
[124 nt withheld, positions 1037-1160]
C
[91 nt withheld, positions 1162-1252]
A
[49 nt withheld, positions 1254-1302]
CCTTTGACGTTGGAGTCCACGTTCTTT
[37 nt withheld, positions 1330-1366]
ACCCTATCTCGGTCTATTCTTTTGATTTATAAGGGATTTTGCCGATTTCGGCCTATTGGTTAAAAAATGA
GCTGATTTAACAAAAATTTAACGCGAATTTTAACAAAATATTAACGCTTACAATTTAGGTGGCACTTTTC
GGGGAAATGTGCGCGGAACCCCTATTTGTTTATTTTTCTAAATACATTCAAATATGTATCCGCTCATGAG
ACAATAACCCTGATAAATGCTTCAATAATATTGAAAAAGGAAGAGTATGAGTATTCAACATTTCCGTGTC
GCCCTTATTCCCTTTTTTGCGGCATTTTGCCTTCCTGTTTTTGCTCACCCAGAAACGCTGGTGAAAGTAA
AAGATGCTGAAGATCAGTTGGGTGCACGAGTGGGTTACATCGAACTGGATCTCAACAGCGGTAAGATCCT
TGAGAGTTTTCGCCCCGAAGAACGTTTTCCAATGATGAGCACTTTTAAAGTTCTGCTATGTGGCGCGGTA
TTATCCCGTATTGACGCCGGGCAAGAGCAACTCGGTCGCCGCATACACTATTCTCAGAATGACTTGGTTG
AGTACTCACCAGTCACAGAAAAGCATCTTACGGATGGCATGACAGTAAGAGAATTATGCAGTGCTGCCAT
AACCATGAGTGATAACACTGCGGCCAACTTACTTCTGACAACGATCGGAGGACCGAAGGAGCTAACCGCT
TTTTTGCACAACATGGGGGATCATGTAACTCGCCTTGATCGTTGGGAACCGGAGCTGAATGAAGCCATAC
CAAACGACGAGCGTGACACCACGATGCCTGCAGCAATGGCAACAACGTTGCGCAAACTATTAACTGGCGA
ACTACTTACTCTAGCTTCCCGGCAACAATTAATAGACTGGATGGAGGCGGATAAAGTTGCAGGACCACTT
CTGCGCTCGGCCCTTCCGGCTGGCTGGTTTATTGCTGATAAATCTGGAGCCGGTGAGCGTGGGTCTCGCG
GTATCATTGCAGCACTGGGGCCAGATGGTAAGCCCTCCCGTATCGTAGTTATCTACACGACGGGGAGTCA
GGCAACTATGGATGAACGAAATAGACAGATCGCTGAGATAGGTGCCTCACTGATTAAGCATTGGTAACTG
TCAGACCAAGTTTACTCATATATACTTTAGATTGATTTAAAACTTCATTTTTAATTTAAAAGGATCTAGG
TGAAGATCCTTTTTGATAATCTCATGACCAAAATCCCTTAACGTGAGTTTTCGTTCCACTGAGCGTCAGA
CCCCGTAGAAAAGATCAAAGGATCTTCTTGAGATCCTTTTTTTCTGCGCGTAATCTGCTGCTTGCAAACA
AAAAAACCACCGCTACCAGCGGTGGTTTGTTTGCCGGATCAAGAGCTACCAACTCTTTTTCCGAAGGTAA
CTGGCTTCAGCAGAGCGCAGATACCAAATACTGTCCTTCTAGTGTAGCCGTAGTTAGGCCACCACTTCAA
GAACTCTGTAGCACCGCCTACATACCTCGCTCTGCTAATCCTGTTACCAGTGGCTGCTGCCAGTGGCGAT
AAGTCGTGTCTTACCGGGTTGGACTCAAGACGATAGTTACCGGATAAGGCGCAGCGGTCGGGCTGAACGG
GGGGTTCGTGCACACAGCCCAGCTTGGAGCGAACGACCTACACCGAACTGAGATACCTACAGCGTGAGCT
ATGAGAAAGCGCCACGCTTCCCGAAGGGAGAAAGGCGGACAGGTATCCGGTAAGCGGCAGGGTCGGAACA
GGAGAGCGCACGAGGGAGCTTCCAGGGGGAAACGCCTGGTATCTTTATAGTCCTGTCGGGTTTCGCCACC
TCTGACTTGAGCGTCGATTTTTGTGATGCTCGTCAGGGGGGCGGAGCCTATGGAAAAACGCCAGCAACGC
GGCCTTTTTACGGTTCCTGGCCTTTTGCTGGCCTTTTGCTCACATGTTCTTTCCTGCGTTATCCCCTGAT
TCTGTGGATAACCGTATTACCGCCTTTGAGTGAGCTGATACCGCTCGCCGCAGCCGAACGACCGAGCGCA
GCGAGTCAGTGAGCGAGGAAGCGGAAGAGCGCCTGATGCGGTATTTTCTCCTTACGCATCTGTGCGGTAT
TTCACACCGCAATGGTGCACTCTCAGTACAATCTGCTCTGATGCCGCATAGTTAAGCCAGTATACACTCC
GCTATCGCTACGTGACTGGGTCATGGCTGCGCCCCGACACCCGCCAACACCCGCTGACGCGCCCTGACGG
GCTTGTCTGCTCCCGGCATCCGCTTACAGACAAGCTGTGACCGTCTCCGGGAGCTGCATGTGTCAGAGGT
TTTCACCGTCATCACCGAAACGCGCGAGGCAGCTGCGGTAAAGCTCATCAGCGTGGTCGTGAAGCGATTC
ACAGATGTCTGCCTGTTCATCCGCGTCCAGCTCGTTGAGTTTCTCCAGAAGCGTTAATGTCTGGCTTCTG
ATAAAGCGGGCCATGTTAAGGGCGGTTTTTTCCTGTTTGGTCACTGATGCCTCCGTGTAAGGGGGATTTC
TGTTCATGGGGGTAATGATACCGATGAAACGAGAGAGGATGCTCACGATACGGGTTACTGATGATGAACA
TGCCCGGTTACTGGAACGTTGTGAGGGTAAACAACTGGCGGTATGGATGCGGCGGGACCAGAGAAAAATC
ACTCAGGGTCAATGCCAGCGCTTCGTTAATACAGATGTAGGTGTTCCACAGGGTAGCCAGCAGCATCCTG
CGATGCAGATCCGGAACATAATGGTGCAGGGCGCTGACTTCCGCGTTTCCAGACTTTACGAAACACGGAA
ACCGAAGACCATTCATGTTGTTGCTCAGGTCGCAGACGTTTTGCAGCAGCAGTCGCTTCACGTTCGCTCG
CGTATCGGTGATTCATTCTGCTAACCAGTAAGGCAACCCCGCCAGCCTAGCCGGGTCCTCAACGACAGGA
GCACGATCATGCGCACCCGTGGGGCCGCCATGCCGGCGATAATGGCCTGCTTCTCGCCGAAACGTTTGGT
GGCGGGACCAGTGACGAAGGCTTGAGCGAGGGCGTGCAAGATTCCGAATACCGCAAGCGACAGGCCGATC
ATCGTCGCGCTCCAGCGAAAGCGGTCCTCGCCGAAAATGACCCAGAGCGCTGCCGGCACCTGTCCTACGA
GTTGCATGATAAAGAAGACAGTCATAAGTGCGGCGACGATAGTCATGCCCCGCGCCCACCGGAAGGAGCT
GACTGGGTTGAAGGCTCTCAAGGGCATCGGTCGAGATCCCGGTGCCTAATGAGTGAGCTAACTTACATTA
ATTGCGTTGCGCTCACTGCCCGCTTTCCAGTCGGGAAACCTGTCGTGCCAGCTGCATTAATGAATCGGCC
AACGCGCGGGGAGAGGCGGTTTGCGTATTGGGCGCCAGGGTGGTTTTTCTTTTCACCAGTGAGACGGGCA
ACAGCTGATTGCCCTTCACCGCCTGGCCCTGAGAGAGTTGCAGCAAGCGGTCCACGCTGGTTTGCCCCAG
CAGGCGAAAATCCTGTTTGATGGTGGTTAACGGCGGGATATAACATGAGCTGTCTTCGGTATCGTCGTAT
CCCACTACCGAGATATCCGCACCAACGCGCAGCCCGGACTCGGTAATGGCGCGCATTGCGCCCAGCGCCA
TCTGATCGTTGGCAACCAGCATCGCAGTGGGAACGATGCCCTCATTCAGCATTTGCATGGTTTGTTGAAA
ACCGGACATGGCACTCCAGTCGCCTTCCCGTTCCGCTATCGGCTGAATTTGATTGCGAGTGAGATATTTA
TGCCAGCCAGCCAGACGCAGACGCGCCGAGACAGAACTTAATGGGCCCGCTAACAGCGCGATTTGCTGGT
GACCCAATGCGACCAGATGCTCCACGCCCAGTCGCGTACCGTCTTCATGGGAGAAAATAATACTGTTGAT
GGGTGTCTGGTCAGAGACATCAAGAAATAACGCCGGAACATTAGTGCAGGCAGCTTCCACAGCAATGGCA
TCCTGGTCATCCAGCGGATAGTTAATGATCAGCCCACTGACGCGTTGCGCGAGAAGATTGTGCACCGCCG
CTTTACAGGCTTCGACGCCGCTTCGTTCTACCATCGACACCACCACGCTGGCACCCAGTTGATCGGCGCG
AGATTTAATCGCCGCGACAATTTGCGACGGCGCGTGCAGGGCCAGACTGGAGGTGGCAACGCCAATCAGC
AACGACTGTTTGCCCGCCAGTTGTTGTGCCACGCGGTTGGGAATGTAATTCAGCTCCGCCATCGCCGCTT
CCACTTTTTCCCGCGTTTTCGCAGAAACGTGGCTGGCCTGGTTCACCACGCGGGAAACGGTCTGATAAGA
GACACCGGCATACTCTGCGACATCGTATAACGTTACTGGTTTCACATTCACCACCCTGAATTGACTCTCT
TCCGGGCGCTATCATGCCATACCGCGAAAGGTTTTGCGCCATTCGATGGTGTCCGGGATCTCGACGCTCT
CCCTTATGCGACTCCTGCATTAGGAAGCAGCCCAGTAGTAGGTTGAGGCCGTTGAGCACCGCCGCCGCAA
GGAATGGTGCATGCAAGGAGATGGCGCCCAACAGTCCCCCGGCCACGGGGCCTGCCACCATACCCACGCC
GAAACAAGCGCTCATGAGCCCGAAGTGGCGAGCCCGATCTTCCCCATCGGTGATGTCGGCGATATAGGCG
CCAGCAACCGCACCTGTGGCGCCGGTGATGCCGGCCACGATGCGTCCGGCGTAGAGGATCGAGATCTCGA
TCCCGCGAAATTAATACGACTCACTATAGGGGAATTGTGAGCGGATAACAATTCCCCTCTAGGATCC
Features (pLannotate 1.2.2; 19 found; start..end, strand, type, name):
    345..704     +  CDS            HV02_CANLF: Experimental evidence at protein level: Swiss-Prot protein existence level 1. From Canis lupus familiaris (Dog) (Canis familiaris).
    815..862     +  terminator     T7 terminator: transcription terminator for bacteriophage T7 RNA polymerase
    869..886     +  CDS            9xHis (fragment): 9xHis affinity tag
    896..945     +  CDS            SET1 (fragment): solubility-enhancement tag derived from T7 phage gene 10B
    953..1000    +  terminator     T7 terminator: transcription terminator for bacteriophage T7 RNA polymerase
   1037..1465    +  rep_origin     f1 ori (sequence partly withheld): f1 bacteriophage origin of replication; arrow indicates direction of (+) strand synthesis
   1518..1622    +  promoter       AmpR promoter: bla
   1623..2483    +  CDS            AmpR: β-lactamase; bla; confers resistance to ampicillin, carbenicillin, and related antibiotics
   2654..3242    +  rep_origin     ori: high-copy-number ColE1/pMB1/pBR322/pUC origin of replication
   3428..3567    -  misc_feature   bom: basis of mobility region from pBR322
   3669..3860    -  CDS            rop: Rop protein, which maintains plasmids at low copy number; rop
   3877..4257    +  CDS            YPB1_ECOLX: Protein predicted: Swiss-Prot protein existence level 4. From Escherichia coli.
   4329..4620    -  CDS            TcR (fragment): tetracycline efflux protein; tet; confers resistance to tetracycline
   4635..4656    -  protein_bind   CAP binding site: CAP binding activates transcription in the presence of cAMP. E. coli catabolite activator protein
   4669..5751    -  CDS            lacI: lac repressor; lacI; The lac repressor binds to the lac operator to inhibit transcription in E. coli. This inhibition can be relieved by adding lactose or isopropyl-β-D-thiogalactopyranoside (IPTG).
   5752..5829    -  promoter       lacI promoter: lacI
   5837..6116    -  CDS            TcR (fragment): tetracycline efflux protein; tet; confers resistance to tetracycline
   6138..6156    +  promoter       T7 promoter: promoter for bacteriophage T7 RNA polymerase
   6157..6181    +  protein_bind   lac operator: The lac repressor binds to the lac operator to inhibit transcription in E. coli. This inhibition can be relieved by adding lactose or isopropyl-β-D-thiogalactopyranoside (IPTG). lac repressor encoded by lacI
