[The description below was written by a language model from this plasmid's Addgene catalogue record and pLannotate feature annotations shown in this document.]
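Description:
pET-21(+)-His-zf438-NB23 is a 6,193 bp bacterial expression plasmid built on the pET-21(+) backbone for T7-driven production of a synthetic fusion protein. It is propagated in E. coli under ampicillin selection (β-lactamase with its own promoter). It replicates from a pBR322-type ColE1 origin accompanied by the bom region and the rop gene, which is consistent with the low copy number given in the record. An f1 origin is also present, along with short tetracycline-resistance gene fragments that are remnants of the pBR322 lineage rather than functional markers.

The expression cassette consists of a T7 promoter immediately followed by a lac operator, with a backbone-encoded lacI gene under its own promoter. Transcription therefore depends on T7 RNA polymerase and is held in check by the lac repressor until relieved by IPTG or lactose. The 645 bp insert encodes an N-terminal 6xHis tag for affinity purification fused to zf438 and NB23. By their names these appear to be a zinc finger DNA-binding domain and a nanobody. The annotation software's match to a dog immunoglobulin heavy-chain variable region fits the nanobody portion, reflecting homology rather than a canine origin. A T7 terminator follows the insert. A vestigial backbone His-tag fragment and a second T7 terminator lie downstream and are presumably not part of the expressed protein.

According to the record, the protein binds the SARS-CoV-2 spike protein cooperatively with a companion NB15–T7 RNA polymerase fusion. The work belongs to a T7 RNAP regulatory toolbox for cell-free network engineering and biosensing. The arrangement suggests that the antigen bridges the DNA-bound nanobody and the polymerase fusion, though the record does not spell out the mechanism.
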