Addgene plasmid #247372: pET-21(+)-His-zf438-NB23
Purpose: Express zf438-NB23 that bind to SARS-CoV-19 Spike protein cooperatively with NB15-T7 RNAP.
Depositing lab: Sebastian Maerkl. Depositing organization: Swiss Federal Institute of Technology (EPFL). Publication: A T7 RNAP regulatory toolbox for cell-free network engineering and biosensing applications. Lee P-W, Mottaghi SS, Lugnier MG, Maerkl SJ. bioRxiv 2025.06.18.660355 10.1101/2025.06.18.660355.
Backbone
  Vector backbone: pET-21(+)
  Backbone size w/o insert (bp): 5369
  Total vector size (bp): 6193
  Vector type: Bacterial Expression
Growth in bacteria
  Bacterial resistance: Ampicillin, 100 μg/mL
  Growth temperature: 37°C
  Growth strain: DH5alpha
  Copy number: Low Copy
Gene/Insert
  Gene/Insert name: His-zf438-NB23
  Species: Synthetic
  Insert size (bp): 645
  Tag / fusion protein: 6xHis (N terminal on insert)
Resource information
  A portion of this plasmid was derived from a plasmid made by: Twist Bioscience
Terms and licenses: Academic/Nonprofit Terms; Industry Terms: Not Available to Industry
Depositor comments: Please visit https://doi.org/10.1101/2025.06.18.660355 for bioRxiv preprint.
How to cite: pET-21(+)-His-zf438-NB23 was a gift from Sebastian Maerkl (Addgene plasmid # 247372 ; http://n2t.net/addgene:247372 ; RRID:Addgene_247372)
